Addgene plasmid #138725: pHIE045 ZF43x6-C mKate2 (TUPV1)
Purpose: mMoClo TUPV, with ZF43x6-C promoter and mKate2 in the MCS
Depositing lab: Joshua Leonard. Depositing organization: Northwestern University. Publication: The COMET toolkit for composing customizable genetic programs in mammalian cells. Donahue PS, Draut JW, Muldoon JJ, Edelstein HI, Bagheri N, Leonard JN. Nat Commun. 2020 Feb 7;11(1):779. doi: 10.1038/s41467-019-14147-5. PubMed 32034124.
Backbone
  Vector backbone: pPD561 TUPV1 CAG
  Vector type: Mammalian Expression, Synthetic Biology
Growth in bacteria
  Bacterial resistance: Ampicillin, 100 μg/mL
  Growth temperature: 37°C
  Growth strain: DH5alpha
  Copy number: High Copy
Gene/Insert
  Gene/Insert name: ZF43x6-Compact
  Species: Synthetic
  Promoter: ZF43x6-Compact
  Cloning method: Restriction Enzyme; 5′ cloning site BglII (not destroyed); 3′ cloning site NheI (not destroyed)
  Sequencing primers: 5′ CGACACGGAAATGTTGAATAC; 3′ TAGAAGGCACAGTCGAGG
Terms and licenses: Academic/Nonprofit Terms; Industry Terms: Not Available to Industry
Depositor comments: Leonard lab plasmid reference number: L1527
How to cite: pHIE045 ZF43x6-C mKate2 (TUPV1) was a gift from Joshua Leonard (Addgene plasmid # 138725 ; http://n2t.net/addgene:138725 ; RRID:Addgene_138725)
