[The description below was written by a language model from this plasmid's Addgene catalogue record and pLannotate feature annotations shown in this document.]
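Description:
pHIE045 ZF43x6-C mKate2 (TUPV1) is a 5,083 nt mammalian expression and synthetic biology plasmid from the COMET toolkit for building customizable genetic programs in mammalian cells. It is a mammalian MoClo (mMoClo) transcription unit positioning vector, position 1, derived from the pPD561 TUPV1 CAG backbone. It is maintained in E. coli as a high-copy plasmid through a ColE1/pUC-type origin and selected with ampicillin through the β-lactamase gene and its bla promoter. An f1 phage origin is also present, along with lac promoter/operator, CAP site and lacI fragments that appear to be backbone remnants.

The payload is a reporter transcription unit. The synthetic ZF43x6-Compact promoter was cloned between retained BglII and NheI sites. The name suggests six closely spaced binding sites for the ZF43 zinc-finger domain, although the binding-site array itself is not annotated in the feature table. What the table does show is a minimal TATA-box promoter fragment with low basal activity immediately upstream of the coding sequence. This promoter drives mKate2, a monomeric, rapidly maturing red fluorescent protein, and the transcript is terminated by the bovine growth hormone polyadenylation signal. Red fluorescence should therefore depend on a cognate ZF43-based transcription factor supplied in trans, making the plasmid a readout for such activators or repressors, either directly in transfections or as a unit for assembly into multi-gene mMoClo constructs.

Downstream, an SV40 early promoter and SV40 poly(A) signal flank only a short fragment of the ble (bleomycin-family resistance) gene. No intact mammalian selection marker is evident from the annotation.
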