Features (pLannotate 1.2.2; 16 found; start..end, strand, type, name):
      1..105     -  promoter       AmpR promoter: bla
    325..341     +  promoter       minP (fragment): minimal TATA-box promoter with low basal activity
    383..1078    +  CDS            mKate2: mKate2 is a basic (constitutively fluorescent) red fluorescent protein published in 2009, derived from Entacmaea quadricolor. It is reported to be a rapidly-maturing monomer with moderate acid sensitivity.
   1132..1243    +  polyA_signal   bGH poly(A) signal: bovine growth hormone polyadenylation signal
   1728..1753    -  misc_feature   MCS (fragment): pBluescript multiple cloning site
   2125..2553    +  rep_origin     f1 ori (sequence partly withheld): f1 bacteriophage origin of replication; arrow indicates direction of (+) strand synthesis
   2558..2580    +  promoter       SV40 promoter (fragment): SV40 enhancer and early promoter
   2581..2772    +  promoter       SV40 promoter: SV40 early promoter
   2799..2897    +  CDS            ble (fragment): BLE_KLEPN - Experimental evidence at protein level: Swiss-Prot protein existence level 1. Binding protein with a strong affinity to the bleomycin family of antibiotics. Binds to CL990; an antimitotic-antibiotic compound. From Klebsiella pneumoniae.
   2892..3013    +  polyA_signal   SV40 poly(A) signal: SV40 polyadenylation signal
   3086..3102    -  protein_bind   lac operator: The lac repressor binds to the lac operator to inhibit transcription in E. coli. This inhibition can be relieved by adding lactose or isopropyl-β-D-thiogalactopyranoside (IPTG). lac repressor encoded by lacI
   3110..3140    -  promoter       lac promoter: promoter for the E. coli lac operon
   3155..3176    -  protein_bind   CAP binding site: CAP binding activates transcription in the presence of cAMP. E. coli catabolite activator protein
   3189..3281    -  CDS            lacI (fragment): lac repressor; lacI; The lac repressor binds to the lac operator to inhibit transcription in E. coli. This inhibition can be relieved by adding lactose or isopropyl-β-D-thiogalactopyranoside (IPTG).
   3464..4052    -  rep_origin     ori: high-copy-number ColE1/pMB1/pBR322/pUC origin of replication
   4223..5083    -  CDS            AmpR: β-lactamase; bla; confers resistance to ampicillin, carbenicillin, and related antibiotics
>Addgene plasmid #138725 | pHIE045 ZF43x6-C mKate2 (TUPV1) | addgene full sequence | sequence record 317937 | Addgene NGS Result
ACTCTTCCTTTTTCAATATTATTGAAGCATTTATCAGGGTTATTGTCTCATGAGCGGATACATATTTGAA
TGTATTTAGAAAAATAAACAAATAGGGGTTCCGCGCACATTTCCCCGAAAAGTGCCACCTGACGTCGACG
GATCGGGAGATCGAAGACGGTGCCAAGGTCTTGACAAACGAGTGCTAGTACAAGATCGCGTCGACGGATC
GGGAGATCTGAATTACGATCGGAGTGAGGATAATTAGAGTGAGGACGATCGGAGTGAGGAAAATTAGAGT
GAGGACGATCGGAGTGAGGATAATTAGAGTGAGGACGATCCCTCTAGAGGGTATATAATGGGGGCCACTA
GTCTACTACCAGAGCTCATCGCTAGCGCCACCATGGTGAGCGAGCTGATTAAGGAGAACATGCACATGAA
GCTGTATATGGAGGGCACCGTGAACAACCACCACTTCAAGTGTACCTCCGAGGGCGAAGGCAAGCCCTAC
GAGGGCACCCAGACCATGAGAATCAAGGCGGTCGAGGGCGGCCCTCTCCCCTTCGCCTTCGACATCCTGG
CTACCAGCTTCATGTACGGCAGCAAAACCTTCATCAACCACACCCAGGGCATCCCCGACTTCTTTAAGCA
GTCCTTCCCCGAGGGCTTCACATGGGAGAGAGTCACCACATACGAAGATGGGGGCGTGCTGACCGCTACC
CAGGACACCAGCCTCCAGGACGGCTGCCTCATCTACAACGTCAAGATCAGAGGGGTGAACTTCCCATCCA
ACGGCCCTGTGATGCAGAAGAAAACACTCGGCTGGGAGGCCTCCACCGAAACCCTGTACCCCGCTGACGG
CGGCCTGGAAGGCAGAGCCGACATGGCCCTGAAGCTCGTGGGCGGGGGCCACCTGATCTGCAACTTGAAA
ACCACATACAGATCCAAGAAACCCGCTAAGAACCTCAAGATGCCCGGCGTCTACTATGTGGACAGGAGAC
TGGAAAGAATCAAGGAGGCCGACAAAGAAACCTACGTCGAGCAGCACGAGGTGGCTGTGGCCAGATACTG
CGACCTCCCTAGCAAACTGGGGCACAGATGAGCGGCCGCTCGAGTCTAGAGGGCCCGTTTAAACCCGCTG
ATCAGCCTCGACTGTGCCTTCTAGTTGCCAGCCATCTGTTGTTTGCCCCTCCCCCGTGCCTTCCTTGACC
CTGGAAGGTGCCACTCCCACTGTCCTTTCCTAATAAAATGAGGAAATTGCATCGCATTGTCTGAGTAGGT
GTCATTCTATTCTGGGGGGTGGGGTGGGGCAGGACAGCAAGGGGGAGGATTGGGAAGTCAATAGCAGGCA
TGCTGGGGATGCGGTGGGCTCTATGGCTTCTGAGGCAGGTCGAGGGTACATGCGCCTTACTCCTTGTGAG
CGCATCGCGATAAGCTCTAGAGGGACAGCCCCCCCCCAAAGCCCCCAGGGATGTAATTACGTCCCTCCCC
CGCTAGGGGGCAGCAGCGAGCCGCCCGGGGCTCCGCTCCGGTCCGGCGCTCCCCCCGCATCCCCGAGCCG
GCAGCGTGCGGGGACAGCCCGGGCACGGGGAAGGTGGCACGGGATCGCTTTCCTCTGAACGCTTCTCGCT
GCTCTTTGAGCCTGCAGACACCTGGGGGGATACGGGGAAAAAGCTTTAGGCTGAAAGAGAGATTTAGAAT
GACAGAATCATAGAACGGCCTGCGTACGGATGGGGCTCTAGCTCTAGAGCTTGATATCGAATTCCTGCAG
CCCCGCTAGAGGGACAGCCCCCCCCCAAAGCCCCCAGGGATGTAATTACGTCCCTCCCCCGCTAGGGGGC
AGCAGCGAGCCGCCCGGGGCTCCGCTCCGGTCCGGCGCTCCCCCCGCATCCCCGAGCCGGCAGCGTGCGG
GGACAGCCCGGGCACGGGGAAGGTGGCACGGGATCGCTTTCCTCTGAACGCTTCTCGCTGCTCTTTGAGC
CTGCAGACACCTGGGGGGATACGGGGAAAAAGCTTTAGGCTGAAAGAGAGATTTAGAATGACAGAATCAT
AGAACGGCCTGGGCGCGCCTGGTGGCGAACGATCAACAGACGGGAGAGGGCAAAAGTCTTCGCTGACAGC
GACCGGACTCTAGGGGGTATCCCC
[124 nt withheld, positions 2125-2248]
C
[91 nt withheld, positions 2250-2340]
A
[49 nt withheld, positions 2342-2390]
CCTTTGACGTTGGAGTCCACGTTCTTT
[37 nt withheld, positions 2418-2454]
ACCCTATCTCGGTCTATTCTTTTGATTTATAAGGGATTTTGCCGATTTCGGCCTATTGGTTAAAAAATGA
GCTGATTTAACAAAAATTTAACGCGAATTAATTCTGTGGAATGTGTGTCAGTTAGGCTCAATTAGTCAGC
AACCATAGTCCCGCCCCTAACTCCGCCCATCCCGCCCCTAACTCCGCCCAGTTCCGCCCATTCTCCGCCC
CATGGCTGACTAATTTTTTTTATTTATGCAGAGGCCGAGGCCGCCTCTGCCTCTGAGCTATTCCAGAAGT
AGTGAGGAGGCTTTTTTGGAGGCCTAGGCTTTTGCAAAAAGCTCCCGGGAGCTTGTATATCCATTTTCGG
AGGTTGGGCTTCGGAATCGTTTTCCGGGACGCCGGCTGGATGATCCTCCAGCGCGGGGATCTCATGCTGG
AGTTCTTCGCCCACCCCAACTTGTTTATTGCAGCTTATAATGGTTACAAATAAAGCAATAGCATCACAAA
TTTCACAAATAAAGCATTTTTTTCACTGCATTCTAGTTGTGGTTTGTCCAAACTCATCAATGTATCTTAT
CATGTCTGTATACCGTCGACCTCTAGCTAGAGCTTGGCGTAATCATGGTCATAGCTGTTTCCTGTGTGAA
ATTGTTATCCGCTCACAATTCCACACAACATACGAGCCGGAAGCATAAAGTGTAAAGCCTGGGGTGCCTA
ATGAGTGAGCTAACTCACATTAATTGCGTTGCGCTCACTGCCCGCTTTCCAGTCGGGAAACCTGTCGTGC
CAGCTGCATTAATGAATCGGCCAACGCGCGGGGAGAGGCGGTTTGCGTATTGGGCGCTCTTCCGCTTCCT
CGCTCACTGACTCGCTGCGCTCGGTCGTTCGGCTGCGGCGAGCGGTATCAGCTCACTCAAAGGCGGTAAT
ACGGTTATCCACAGAATCAGGGGATAACGCAGGAAAGAACATGTGAGCAAAAGGCCAGCAAAAGGCCAGG
AACCGTAAAAAGGCCGCGTTGCTGGCGTTTTTCCATAGGCTCCGCCCCCCTGACGAGCATCACAAAAATC
GACGCTCAAGTCAGAGGTGGCGAAACCCGACAGGACTATAAAGATACCAGGCGTTTCCCCCTGGAAGCTC
CCTCGTGCGCTCTCCTGTTCCGACCCTGCCGCTTACCGGATACCTGTCCGCCTTTCTCCCTTCGGGAAGC
GTGGCGCTTTCTCATAGCTCACGCTGTAGGTATCTCAGTTCGGTGTAGGTCGTTCGCTCCAAGCTGGGCT
GTGTGCACGAACCCCCCGTTCAGCCCGACCGCTGCGCCTTATCCGGTAACTATCGTCTTGAGTCCAACCC
GGTAAGACACGACTTATCGCCACTGGCAGCAGCCACTGGTAACAGGATTAGCAGAGCGAGGTATGTAGGC
GGTGCTACAGAGTTCTTGAAGTGGTGGCCTAACTACGGCTACACTAGAAGAACAGTATTTGGTATCTGCG
CTCTGCTGAAGCCAGTTACCTTCGGAAAAAGAGTTGGTAGCTCTTGATCCGGCAAACAAACCACCGCTGG
TAGCGGTGGTTTTTTTGTTTGCAAGCAGCAGATTACGCGCAGAAAAAAAGGATCTCAAGAAGATCCTTTG
ATCTTTTCTACGGGGTCTGACGCTCAGTGGAACGAAAACTCACGTTAAGGGATTTTGGTCATGAGATTAT
CAAAAAGGATCTTCACCTAGATCCTTTTAAATTAAAAATGAAGTTTTAAATCAATCTAAAGTATATATGA
GTAAACTTGGTCTGACAGTTACCAATGCTTAATCAGTGAGGCACCTATCTCAGCGATCTGTCTATTTCGT
TCATCCATAGTTGCCTGACTCCCCGTCGTGTAGATAACTACGATACGGGAGGGCTTACCATCTGGCCCCA
GTGCTGCAATGATACCGCGAGATCCACGCTCACCGGCTCCAGATTTATCAGCAATAAACCAGCCAGCCGG
AAGGGCCGAGCGCAGAAGTGGTCCTGCAACTTTATCCGCCTCCATCCAGTCTATTAATTGTTGCCGGGAA
GCTAGAGTAAGTAGTTCGCCAGTTAATAGTTTGCGCAACGTTGTTGCCATTGCTACAGGCATCGTGGTGT
CACGCTCGTCGTTTGGTATGGCTTCATTCAGCTCCGGTTCCCAACGATCAAGGCGAGTTACATGATCCCC
CATGTTGTGCAAAAAAGCGGTTAGCTCCTTCGGTCCTCCGATCGTTGTCAGAAGTAAGTTGGCCGCAGTG
TTATCACTCATGGTTATGGCAGCACTGCATAATTCTCTTACTGTCATGCCATCCGTAAGATGCTTTTCTG
TGACTGGTGAGTACTCAACCAAGTCATTCTGAGAATAGTGTATGCGGCGACCGAGTTGCTCTTGCCCGGC
GTCAATACGGGATAATACCGCGCCACATAGCAGAACTTTAAAAGTGCTCATCATTGGAAAACGTTCTTCG
GGGCGAAAACTCTCAAGGATCTTACCGCTGTTGAGATCCAGTTCGATGTAACCCACTCGTGCACCCAACT
GATCTTCAGCATCTTTTACTTTCACCAGCGTTTCTGGGTGAGCAAAAACAGGAAGGCAAAATGCCGCAAA
AAAGGGAATAAGGGCGACACGGAAATGTTGAATACTCAT
