>Addgene plasmid #138725 | pHIE045 ZF43x6-C mKate2 (TUPV1) | depositor partial sequence | sequence record 268109 | ZF43x6-Compact promoter
AGATCTGAATTACGATCGGAGTGAGGATAATTAGAGTGAGGACGATCGGAGTGAGGAAAATTAGAGTGAG
GACGATCGGAGTGAGGATAATTAGAGTGAGGACGATCCCTCTAGAGGGTATATAATGGGGGCCACTAGTC
TACTACCAGAGCTCATCGCTAGC
